Addgene plasmid #124499: pGlomyc-Frat1
Purpose: Expresses myc-tagged mouse FRAT1 in mammalian cells (N-terminal tag)
Depositing lab: Renee van Amerongen. Depositing organization: University of Amsterdam. Publication: TMEM98 is a negative regulator of FRAT mediated Wnt/ss-catenin signalling. van der Wal T, Lambooij JP, van Amerongen R. PLoS One. 2020 Jan 21;15(1):e0227435. doi: 10.1371/journal.pone.0227435. eCollection 2020. PubMed 31961879.
Backbone
  Vector backbone: pGlomyc (based on pCDNA3.1)
  Backbone manufacturer: Olivier Destree
  Backbone size w/o insert (bp): 5500
  Total vector size (bp): 6400
  Modifications to backbone: The pGlomyc vector backbone contains 5’ and 3’ globin UTRs and the pCDNA1.1 BamHI-NsiI polylinker in the backbone of pCDNA3.1(+).
  Vector type: Mammalian Expression
  Selectable markers: Neomycin (select with G418)
Growth in bacteria
  Bacterial resistance: Ampicillin, 100 μg/mL
  Growth temperature: 37°C
  Growth strain: DH5alpha
  Copy number: Unknown
Gene/Insert
  Gene/Insert name: Frat1
  Species: M. musculus (mouse)
  Insert size (bp): 860
  GenBank ID: NM_008043.3
  Entrez Gene: Frat1 (a.k.a. AW060382)
  Promoter: CMV
  Tag / fusion protein: myc tag (N terminal on insert)
  Cloning method: Restriction Enzyme; 5′ cloning site BamHI (destroyed during cloning); 3′ cloning site EcorI (not destroyed)
  Sequencing primers: 5′ T7; 3′ BGH polyA
Resource information
  A portion of this plasmid was derived from a plasmid made by: Construct was originally cloned in the lab of prof.dr. Anton Berns, Netherlands Cancer Institute.
Terms and licenses: Academic/Nonprofit Terms; Industry Terms: Not Available to Industry
How to cite: pGlomyc-Frat1 was a gift from Renee van Amerongen (Addgene plasmid # 124499 ; http://n2t.net/addgene:124499 ; RRID:Addgene_124499)
