[The description below was written by a language model from this plasmid's Addgene catalogue record and pLannotate feature annotations shown in this document.]
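Description:
pGlomyc-Frat1 is a mammalian expression plasmid that produces mouse FRAT1 carrying an N-terminal myc epitope tag. Its backbone, pGlomyc, is a derivative of pcDNA3.1(+) modified to contain Xenopus beta-globin 5' and 3' untranslated regions and a polylinker taken from pcDNA1.1. It is propagated in E. coli through a high-copy ColE1/pUC-type origin with ampicillin selection (AmpR under its own bla promoter), and an f1 origin is also present. For mammalian cells, an SV40 early promoter drives a neomycin phosphotransferase gene terminated by an SV40 polyadenylation signal, allowing G418 selection of stable transfectants. The sequenced plasmid is about 6.6 kb, slightly larger than the catalogue estimate of 6.4 kb.

The expression cassette consists of the CMV immediate-early enhancer and promoter, a T7 promoter, the globin 5' UTR (a translational enhancer), the Frat1 coding sequence, the globin 3' UTR and the bovine growth hormone poly(A) signal. The myc tag is not annotated separately in the feature table, though the unannotated gap between the 5' UTR and the start of the Frat1 match is where the record's N-terminal tag would be expected to lie. A reverse-oriented SP6 promoter sits downstream of the insert. The T7 promoter plus globin UTRs could in principle support in vitro transcription of the message, though the record states only mammalian expression as the purpose. FRAT1 is a positive regulator of Wnt/beta-catenin signalling that acts through association with GSK-3. The construct comes from a study of TMEM98 as a negative regulator of FRAT-mediated Wnt signalling, where tagged FRAT1 allows overexpression and detection with anti-myc antibodies.
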