Features (pLannotate 1.2.2; 24 found; start..end, strand, type, name):
     28..80      -  misc_feature   bom (fragment): basis of mobility region from pBR322
    235..614     +  enhancer       CMV enhancer: human cytomegalovirus immediate early enhancer
    615..818     +  promoter       CMV promoter: human cytomegalovirus (CMV) immediate early promoter
    814..847     +  LTR            5' LTR (truncated) (fragment): truncated 5' long terminal repeat (LTR) from HIV-1
    863..881     +  promoter       T7 promoter: promoter for bacteriophage T7 RNA polymerase
    896..938     +  5'UTR          Xenopus globin 5'-UTR: translational enhancer from the 5'-UTR of the major beta-globin gene of Xenopus laevis
   1029..1850    +  CDS            Frat1: FRAT1_MOUSE - Experimental evidence at protein level: Swiss-Prot protein existence level 1. Positively regulates the Wnt signaling pathway by stabilizing beta-catenin through the association with GSK-3. May play a role in tumor progression and collaborate with PIM1 and MYC in lymphomagenesis. From Mus musculus (Mouse).
   1945..2070    +  3'UTR          Xenopus globin 3'-UTR: 3'-UTR of the major beta-globin gene of Xenopus laevis
   2124..2144    -  misc_feature   MCS (fragment): pUC18/19 multiple cloning site
   2152..2170    -  promoter       SP6 promoter: promoter for bacteriophage SP6 RNA polymerase
   2196..2420    +  polyA_signal   bGH poly(A) signal: bovine growth hormone polyadenylation signal
   2424..2445    +  promoter       SV40 promoter (fragment): SV40 enhancer and early promoter
   2466..2894    +  rep_origin     f1 ori (sequence partly withheld): f1 bacteriophage origin of replication; arrow indicates direction of (+) strand synthesis
   2908..3237    +  promoter       SV40 promoter: SV40 enhancer and early promoter
   3304..4095    +  CDS            neo: KKA2_KLEPN - Also known as kan, nptII. Experimental evidence at protein level: Swiss-Prot protein existence level 1. Resistance to kanamycin, neomycin, paromomycin, ribostamycin, butirosin and gentamicin B. From Klebsiella pneumoniae.
   4119..4277    +  CDS            ble (fragment): BLE_KLEPN - Experimental evidence at protein level: Swiss-Prot protein existence level 1. Binding protein with a strong affinity to the bleomycin family of antibiotics. Binds to CL990; an antimitotic-antibiotic compound. From Klebsiella pneumoniae.
   4272..4393    +  polyA_signal   SV40 poly(A) signal: SV40 polyadenylation signal
   4466..4482    -  protein_bind   lac operator: The lac repressor binds to the lac operator to inhibit transcription in E. coli. This inhibition can be relieved by adding lactose or isopropyl-β-D-thiogalactopyranoside (IPTG). lac repressor encoded by lacI
   4490..4520    -  promoter       lac promoter: promoter for the E. coli lac operon
   4535..4556    -  protein_bind   CAP binding site: CAP binding activates transcription in the presence of cAMP. E. coli catabolite activator protein
   4569..4661    -  CDS            lacI (fragment): lac repressor; lacI; The lac repressor binds to the lac operator to inhibit transcription in E. coli. This inhibition can be relieved by adding lactose or isopropyl-β-D-thiogalactopyranoside (IPTG).
   4844..5432    -  rep_origin     ori: high-copy-number ColE1/pMB1/pBR322/pUC origin of replication
   5603..6463    -  CDS            AmpR: β-lactamase; bla; confers resistance to ampicillin, carbenicillin, and related antibiotics
   6464..6568    -  promoter       AmpR promoter: bla
>Addgene plasmid #124499 | pGlomyc-Frat1 | addgene full sequence | sequence record 254500 | Addgene NGS Result
GACGGATCGGGAGATCTCCCGATCCCCTATGGTGCACTCTCAGTACAATCTGCTCTGATGCCGCATAGTT
AAGCCAGTATCTGCTCCCTGCTTGTGTGTTGGAGGTCGCTGAGTAGTGCGCGAGCAAAATTTAAGCTACA
ACAAGGCAAGGCTTGACCGACAATTGCATGAAGAATCTGCTTAGGGTTAGGCGTTTTGCGCTGCTTCGCG
ATGTACGGGCCAGATATACGCGTTGACATTGATTATTGACTAGTTATTAATAGTAATCAATTACGGGGTC
ATTAGTTCATAGCCCATATATGGAGTTCCGCGTTACATAACTTACGGTAAATGGCCCGCCTGGCTGACCG
CCCAACGACCCCCGCCCATTGACGTCAATAATGACGTATGTTCCCATAGTAACGCCAATAGGGACTTTCC
ATTGACGTCAATGGGTGGAGTATTTACGGTAAACTGCCCACTTGGCAGTACATCAAGTGTATCATATGCC
AAGTACGCCCCCTATTGACGTCAATGACGGTAAATGGCCCGCCTGGCATTATGCCCAGTACATGACCTTA
TGGGACTTTCCTACTTGGCAGTACATCTACGTATTAGTCATCGCTATTACCATGGTGATGCGGTTTTGGC
AGTACATCAATGGGCGTGGATAGCGGTTTGACTCACGGGGATTTCCAAGTCTCCACCCCATTGACGTCAA
TGGGAGTTTGTTTTGGCACCAAAATCAACGGGACTTTCCAAAATGTCGTAACAACTCCGCCCCATTGACG
CAAATGGGCGGTAGGCGTGTACGGTGGGAGGTCTATATAAGCAGAGCTCTCTGGCTAACTAGAGAACCCA
CTGCTTACTGGCTTATCGAAATTAATACGACTCACTATAGGGAGACCCAAGCTTGCTTGTTCTTTTTGCA
GAAGCTCAGAATAAACGCTCAACTTTGGCAGATCTGATCTAGAACTAGTGCCGCCATGGAGCAGAAGCTG
ATCAGCGAGGAGGACCTGCAGCCCGGGGATCTCCCCGGGCGGGGGGCCATGCCTTGCCGGAGGGAGGAGG
AGGAGGAAGCCGGCGACGAGGCGGAGGGGGAGGAGGACGACGACAGCTTCCTCCTGCTGCAGCAGTCGGT
GACTCTGGGTGGCTCGACCGACGTGGACCAGCTCATCGTCCAGATCGGCGAGACGCTGCAGCTGGACGCA
GCGCACGATCGCCCGGCCTCGCCGTGTGCCGCCCCGGGTCCCCCGCCCCCGCAGGTCCTGGCGGCGCTGC
CGGCGGACAAGACCGGGACCCCAGCTAGGAGGCTGCTGCGGCCGACGGGGTCAGCGGAGACCGGGAACCC
TGCGCCCCCGGGGGCCGTGCGCTGCGTGCTAGGGGAGCGCGGGCGCGTGCGGGGACGGTCGGCGCCCTAC
TGCGTGGCGGAGATCTCCCCCGGCGCCAGCGCGCTGCCCCAGCAGCCGGGCCTTGACGGACCCCCGGGGA
CCGGCAAACTAAGCACCCCGCAGCCACTGTCGGGCCCGTGCCGCCGGGGTTGGCTCCGGAACGCAGCCGC
GTCCCGCCGCTTGCAACAGCGACGCGGATCTCAGCCGGAGACCCGCACTGGCGACGACGACGACCCGCAC
CGGCTCCTGCAGCAGCTCGTGCTCTCGGGAAACCTCATCAAGGAGGCGGTGCGCAGACTTCATTCGCGAC
AGCTACAGTTACACGCAAAGCTTCCCGCACACCCGTTCCTCGGGCCTCTGTCAGCCCCAGTGCATGAGCC
GCCTTCGCCCGGGAGCCCTCGCGCGGCCTGCAGCGACCCTGGCGCTTTCATGGGGAGGGCGCAGCTCAGA
ACTGGGGACGACCTTCTTGTCCCTGGCAGCTAACAACCTAAGTGGGGGAATTCTGCAGATATCCATCACA
CTGGCGGCCGCTCGAGCATGCATCTAGTGACTGACTAGGATCTGGTTACCACTAAACCAGCCTCAAGAAC
ACCCGAATGGAGTCTCTAAGCTACATAATACCAACTTACACTTTACAAAATGTTGTCCCCCAAAATGTAG
CCATTCGTATCTGCTCCTAATAAAAAGAAAGTTTCTTCACATTCTAAAAAAAAAAAAAAAAAAAAAAAAA
AAAAAAAAMCCCCCCCCCCCCCCCCTGCAGGTCGACTCTAGAGGGCCCTATTCTATAGTGTCACCTAAAT
GCTAGAGCTCGCTGATCAGCCTCGACTGTGCCTTCTAGTTGCCAGCCATCTGTTGTTTGCCCCTCCCCCG
TGCCTTCCTTGACCCTGGAAGGTGCCACTCCCACTGTCCTTTCCTAATAAAATGAGGAAATTGCATCGCA
TTGTCTGAGTAGGTGTCATTCTATTCTGGGGGGTGGGGTGGGGCAGGACAGCAAGGGGGAGGATTGGGAA
GACAATAGCAGGCATGCTGGGGATGCGGTGGGCTCTATGGCTTCTGAGGCGGAAAGAACCAGCTGGGGCT
CTAGGGGGTATCCCC
[124 nt withheld, positions 2466-2589]
C
[91 nt withheld, positions 2591-2681]
A
[49 nt withheld, positions 2683-2731]
CCTTTGACGTTGGAGTCCACGTTCTTT
[37 nt withheld, positions 2759-2795]
ACCCTATCTCGGTCTATTCTTTTGATTTATAAGGGATTTTGCCGATTTCGGCCTATTGGTTAAAAAATGA
GCTGATTTAACAAAAATTTAACGCGAATTAATTCTGTGGAATGTGTGTCAGTTAGGGTGTGGAAAGTCCC
CAGGCTCCCCAGCAGGCAGAAGTATGCAAAGCATGCATCTCAATTAGTCAGCAACCAGGTGTGGAAAGTC
CCCAGGCTCCCCAGCAGGCAGAAGTATGCAAAGCATGCATCTCAATTAGTCAGCAACCATAGTCCCGCCC
CTAACTCCGCCCATCCCGCCCCTAACTCCGCCCAGTTCCGCCCATTCTCCGCCCCATGGCTGACTAATTT
TTTTTATTTATGCAGAGGCCGAGGCCGCCTCTGCCTCTGAGCTATTCCAGAAGTAGTGAGGAGGCTTTTT
TGGAGGCCTAGGCTTTTGCAAAAAGCTCCCGGGAGCTTGTATATCCATTTTCGGATCTGATCAAGAGACA
GGATGAGGATCGTTTCGCATGATTGAACAAGATGGATTGCACGCAGGTTCTCCGGCCGCTTGGGTGGAGA
GGCTATTCGGCTATGACTGGGCACAACAGACAATCGGCTGCTCTGATGCCGCCGTGTTCCGGCTGTCAGC
GCAGGGGCGCCCGGTTCTTTTTGTCAAGACCGACCTGTCCGGTGCCCTGAATGAACTGCAGGACGAGGCA
GCGCGGCTATCGTGGCTGGCCACGACGGGCGTTCCTTGCGCAGCTGTGCTCGACGTTGTCACTGAAGCGG
GAAGGGACTGGCTGCTATTGGGCGAAGTGCCGGGGCAGGATCTCCTGTCATCTCACCTTGCTCCTGCCGA
GAAAGTATCCATCATGGCTGATGCAATGCGGCGGCTGCATACGCTTGATCCGGCTACCTGCCCATTCGAC
CACCAAGCGAAACATCGCATCGAGCGAGCACGTACTCGGATGGAAGCCGGTCTTGTCGATCAGGATGATC
TGGACGAAGAGCATCAGGGGCTCGCGCCAGCCGAACTGTTCGCCAGGCTCAAGGCGCGCATGCCCGACGG
CGAGGATCTCGTCGTGACCCATGGCGATGCCTGCTTGCCGAATATCATGGTGGAAAATGGCCGCTTTTCT
GGATTCATCGACTGTGGCCGGCTGGGTGTGGCGGACCGCTATCAGGACATAGCGTTGGCTACCCGTGATA
TTGCTGAAGAGCTTGGCGGCGAATGGGCTGACCGCTTCCTCGTGCTTTACGGTATCGCCGCTCCCGATTC
GCAGCGCATCGCCTTCTATCGCCTTCTTGACGAGTTCTTCTGAGCGGGACTCTGGGGTTCGAAATGACCG
ACCAAGCGACGCCCAACCTGCCATCACGAGATTTCGATTCCACCGCCGCCTTCTATGAAAGGTTGGGCTT
CGGAATCGTTTTCCGGGACGCCGGCTGGATGATCCTCCAGCGCGGGGATCTCATGCTGGAGTTCTTCGCC
CACCCCAACTTGTTTATTGCAGCTTATAATGGTTACAAATAAAGCAATAGCATCACAAATTTCACAAATA
AAGCATTTTTTTCACTGCATTCTAGTTGTGGTTTGTCCAAACTCATCAATGTATCTTATCATGTCTGTAT
ACCGTCGACCTCTAGCTAGAGCTTGGCGTAATCATGGTCATAGCTGTTTCCTGTGTGAAATTGTTATCCG
CTCACAATTCCACACAACATACGAGCCGGAAGCATAAAGTGTAAAGCCTGGGGTGCCTAATGAGTGAGCT
AACTCACATTAATTGCGTTGCGCTCACTGCCCGCTTTCCAGTCGGGAAACCTGTCGTGCCAGCTGCATTA
ATGAATCGGCCAACGCGCGGGGAGAGGCGGTTTGCGTATTGGGCGCTCTTCCGCTTCCTCGCTCACTGAC
TCGCTGCGCTCGGTCGTTCGGCTGCGGCGAGCGGTATCAGCTCACTCAAAGGCGGTAATACGGTTATCCA
CAGAATCAGGGGATAACGCAGGAAAGAACATGTGAGCAAAAGGCCAGCAAAAGGCCAGGAACCGTAAAAA
GGCCGCGTTGCTGGCGTTTTTCCATAGGCTCCGCCCCCCTGACGAGCATCACAAAAATCGACGCTCAAGT
CAGAGGTGGCGAAACCCGACAGGACTATAAAGATACCAGGCGTTTCCCCCTGGAAGCTCCCTCGTGCGCT
CTCCTGTTCCGACCCTGCCGCTTACCGGATACCTGTCCGCCTTTCTCCCTTCGGGAAGCGTGGCGCTTTC
TCATAGCTCACGCTGTAGGTATCTCAGTTCGGTGTAGGTCGTTCGCTCCAAGCTGGGCTGTGTGCACGAA
CCCCCCGTTCAGCCCGACCGCTGCGCCTTATCCGGTAACTATCGTCTTGAGTCCAACCCGGTAAGACACG
ACTTATCGCCACTGGCAGCAGCCACTGGTAACAGGATTAGCAGAGCGAGGTATGTAGGCGGTGCTACAGA
GTTCTTGAAGTGGTGGCCTAACTACGGCTACACTAGAAGAACAGTATTTGGTATCTGCGCTCTGCTGAAG
CCAGTTACCTTCGGAAAAAGAGTTGGTAGCTCTTGATCCGGCAAACAAACCACCGCTGGTAGCGGTGGTT
TTTTTGTTTGCAAGCAGCAGATTACGCGCAGAAAAAAAGGATCTCAAGAAGATCCTTTGATCTTTTCTAC
GGGGTCTGACGCTCAGTGGAACGAAAACTCACGTTAAGGGATTTTGGTCATGAGATTATCAAAAAGGATC
TTCACCTAGATCCTTTTAAATTAAAAATGAAGTTTTAAATCAATCTAAAGTATATATGAGTAAACTTGGT
CTGACAGTTACCAATGCTTAATCAGTGAGGCACCTATCTCAGCGATCTGTCTATTTCGTTCATCCATAGT
TGCCTGACTCCCCGTCGTGTAGATAACTACGATACGGGAGGGCTTACCATCTGGCCCCAGTGCTGCAATG
ATACCGCGAGACCCACGCTCACCGGCTCCAGATTTATCAGCAATAAACCAGCCAGCCGGAAGGGCCGAGC
GCAGAAGTGGTCCTGCAACTTTATCCGCCTCCATCCAGTCTATTAATTGTTGCCGGGAAGCTAGAGTAAG
TAGTTCGCCAGTTAATAGTTTGCGCAACGTTGTTGCCATTGCTACAGGCATCGTGGTGTCACGCTCGTCG
TTTGGTATGGCTTCATTCAGCTCCGGTTCCCAACGATCAAGGCGAGTTACATGATCCCCCATGTTGTGCA
AAAAAGCGGTTAGCTCCTTCGGTCCTCCGATCGTTGTCAGAAGTAAGTTGGCCGCAGTGTTATCACTCAT
GGTTATGGCAGCACTGCATAATTCTCTTACTGTCATGCCATCCGTAAGATGCTTTTCTGTGACTGGTGAG
TACTCAACCAAGTCATTCTGAGAATAGTGTATGCGGCGACCGAGTTGCTCTTGCCCGGCGTCAATACGGG
ATAATACCGCGCCACATAGCAGAACTTTAAAAGTGCTCATCATTGGAAAACGTTCTTCGGGGCGAAAACT
CTCAAGGATCTTACCGCTGTTGAGATCCAGTTCGATGTAACCCACTCGTGCACCCAACTGATCTTCAGCA
TCTTTTACTTTCACCAGCGTTTCTGGGTGAGCAAAAACAGGAAGGCAAAATGCCGCAAAAAAGGGAATAA
GGGCGACACGGAAATGTTGAATACTCATACTCTTCCTTTTTCAATATTATTGAAGCATTTATCAGGGTTA
TTGTCTCATGAGCGGATACATATTTGAATGTATTTAGAAAAATAAACAAATAGGGGTTCCGCGCACATTT
CCCCGAAAAGTGCCACCTGACGTC
